Addgene plasmid #200513: pMC-ME_EGFP-pA
Purpose: Mini circle middle entry plasmid for GFP-pA with flanking BsaI cut sites
Depositing lab: Junsu Kang. Depositing organization: University of Wisconsin, Madison. Publication: Advancing knock-in approaches for robust genome editing in zebrafish. Rodriguez-Parks A, Beezley EG, Manna S, Silaban I, Almutawa SI, Cao S, Ahmed H, Guyer M, Baker S, Richards MP, Kang J. Biol Open. 2026 Feb 2:bio.062472. doi: 10.1242/bio.062472. PubMed 41630603.
Backbone
  Vector backbone: pU6a:sgRNA#3
  Backbone manufacturer: Addgene #64247
  Total vector size (bp): 3440
  Vector type: Mini-Golden
Growth in bacteria
  Bacterial resistance: Spectinomycin, 50 μg/mL
  Growth temperature: 37°C
  Growth strain: DH5alpha
  Copy number: Unknown
Gene/Insert
  Gene/Insert name: eGFP-pA
  Insert size (bp): 960
Terms and licenses: Academic/Nonprofit Terms; Industry Terms: Not Available to Industry
How to cite: pMC-ME_EGFP-pA was a gift from Junsu Kang (Addgene plasmid # 200513 ; http://n2t.net/addgene:200513 ; RRID:Addgene_200513)
