[The description below was written by a language model from this plasmid's Addgene catalogue record and pLannotate feature annotations shown in this document.]
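Description:
pMC-ME_EGFP-pA is a 3,440 bp "Mini-Golden" middle entry plasmid built on the pU6a:sgRNA#3 backbone. It serves as a modular part donor for Golden Gate-style assembly of minicircle constructs. It is maintained in E. coli through a high-copy ColE1/pUC-type origin and selected with spectinomycin via the aadA (SmR) aminoglycoside adenylyltransferase gene. Short fragments of a class 1 integron Pc promoter and a gentamicin acetyltransferase gene sit just upstream of aadA and are probably remnants of the cassette that gene came from. Other annotated pieces appear to be backbone leftovers rather than functional units. These include small lacI, lacZα and T7 promoter fragments. rrnB T1 and T2 terminators are also annotated in the backbone.

The payload is a roughly 960 bp eGFP-pA insert, consisting of the mammalian codon-optimised EGFP coding sequence and an SV40 polyadenylation signal. In the sequenced orientation EGFP lies on the minus strand, with the poly(A) signal immediately past its 3' end. The SV40 element is annotated on the opposite strand to EGFP, although this signal is generally regarded as working in either direction. No eukaryotic promoter is annotated upstream of EGFP. That fits a promoterless module whose expression depends on the neighbouring parts or on the genomic locus it enters.

According to the record, the cassette is flanked by BsaI sites, although the feature table does not annotate them. BsaI is a type IIS enzyme that cuts outside its recognition sequence, so digestion releases the reporter with defined overhangs for ordered, scarless ligation to 5' and 3' entry modules. The associated publication concerns knock-in genome editing in zebrafish, which suggests the module is used to build EGFP reporter donor constructs for targeted integration.
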