Features (pLannotate 1.2.2; 11 found; start..end, strand, type, name):
     58..150     -  CDS            lacI (fragment): lac repressor; lacI; The lac repressor binds to the lac operator to inhibit transcription in E. coli. This inhibition can be relieved by adding lactose or isopropyl-β-D-thiogalactopyranoside (IPTG).
    333..921     -  rep_origin     ori: high-copy-number ColE1/pMB1/pBR322/pUC origin of replication
   1014..1805    -  CDS            SmR: aminoglycoside adenylyltransferase (Murphy, 1985); aadA; confers resistance to spectinomycin and streptomycin
   1812..1868    -  CDS            GmR (fragment): gentamycin acetyltransferase; aacC1; confers resistance to gentamycin
   2044..2067    -  promoter       Pc promoter (fragment): intI1 (promoter lies within the coding sequence); class 1 integron promoter
   2242..2376    +  polyA_signal   SV40 poly(A) signal: SV40 polyadenylation signal
   2381..2398    +  promoter       T7 promoter (fragment): promoter for bacteriophage T7 RNA polymerase
   2406..3125    -  CDS            EGFP: the original enhanced GFP (Yang et al., 1996) mammalian codon-optimized
   3158..3194    +  CDS            lacZα (fragment): LacZα fragment of β-galactosidase; lacZ fragment
   3241..3284    -  terminator     rrnB T1 terminator: Escherichia coli rrnB; transcription terminator T1 from the E. coli rrnB gene
   3416..3       +  terminator     rrnB T2 terminator (across the origin): transcription terminator T2 from the E. coli rrnB gene
>Addgene plasmid #200513 | pMC-ME_EGFP-pA | addgene full sequence | sequence record 394477 | Addgene NGS Result
TTTTGCGTTTCTACAAACTCTTCCTGGCTAGCGGTACGCGTATTAATTGCGTTGCGCTCACTGCCCGCTT
TCCAGTCGGGAAACCTGTCGTGCCAGCTGCATTAATGAATCGGCCAACGCGCGGGGAGAGGCGGTTTGCG
TATTGGGCGCTCTTCCGCTTCCTCGCTCACTGACTCGCTGCGCTCGGTCGTTCGGCTGCGGCGAGCGGTA
TCAGCTCACTCAAAGGCGGTAATACGGTTATCCACAGAATCAGGGGATAACGCAGGAAAGAACATGTGAG
CAAAAGGCCAGCAAAAGGCCAGGAACCGTAAAAAGGCCGCGTTGCTGGCGTTTTTCCATAGGCTCCGCCC
CCCTGACGAGCATCACAAAAATCGACGCTCAAGTCAGAGGTGGCGAAACCCGACAGGACTATAAAGATAC
CAGGCGTTTCCCCCTGGAAGCTCCCTCGTGCGCTCTCCTGTTCCGACCCTGCCGCTTACCGGATACCTGT
CCGCCTTTCTCCCTTCGGGAAGCGTGGCGCTTTCTCATAGCTCACGCTGTAGGTATCTCAGTTCGGTGTA
GGTCGTTCGCTCCAAGCTGGGCTGTGTGCACGAACCCCCCGTTCAGCCCGACCGCTGCGCCTTATCCGGT
AACTATCGTCTTGAGTCCAACCCGGTAAGACACGACTTATCGCCACTGGCAGCAGCCACTGGTAACAGGA
TTAGCAGAGCGAGGTATGTAGGCGGTGCTACAGAGTTCTTGAAGTGGTGGCCTAACTACGGCTACACTAG
AAGAACAGTATTTGGTATCTGCGCTCTGCTGAAGCCAGTTACCTTCGGAAAAAGAGTTGGTAGCTCTTGA
TCCGGCAAACAAACCACCGCTGGTAGCGGTGGTTTTTTTGTTTGCAAGCAGCAGATTACGCGCAGAAAAA
AAGGATCTCAAGAAGATCCTTTGATCTTTTCTACGGGGTCTGACGCTCAGTGGAACGACGCGTAACTCAC
GTTAAGGGATTTTGGTCATGGGTGGCTCGAGGGTTATTTGCCGACTACCTTGGTGATCTCGCCTTTCACG
TAGTGGACAAATTCTTCCAACTGATCTGCGCGCGAGGCCAAGCGATCTTCTTCTTGTCCAAGATAAGCCT
GTCTAGCTTCAAGTATGACGGGCTGATACTGGGCCGGCAGGCGCTCCATTGCCCAGTCGGCAGCGACATC
CTTCGGCGCGATTTTGCCGGTTACTGCGCTGTACCAAATGCGGGACAACGTAAGCACTACATTTCGCTCA
TCGCCAGCCCAGTCGGGCGGCGAGTTCCATAGCGTTAAGGTTTCATTTAGCGCCTCAAATAGATCCTGTT
CAGGAACCGGATCAAAGAGTTCCTCCGCCGCTGGACCTACCAAGGCAACGCTATGTTCTCTTGCTTTTGT
CAGCAAGATAGCCAGATCAATGTCGATCGTGGCTGGCTCGAAGATACCTGCAAGAATGTCATTGCGCTGC
CATTCTCCAAATTGCAGTTCGCGCTTAGCTGGATAACGCCACGGAATGATGTCGTCGTGCACAACAATGG
TGACTTCTACAGCGCGGAGAATCTCGCTCTCTCCAGGGGAAGCCGAAGTTTCCAAAAGGTCGTTGATCAA
AGCTCGCCGCGTTGTTTCATCAAGCCTTACGGTCACCGTAACCAGCAAATCAATATCACTGTGTGGCTTC
AGGCCGCCATCCACTGCGGAGCCGTACAAATGTACGGCCAGCAACGTCGGTTCGAGATGGCGCTCGATGA
CGCCAACTACCTCTGATAGTTGAGTCGATACTTCGGCGATCACCGCTTCCCTCATAATGTTTAACTTTGT
TTTAGGGCGACTGCCCTGCTGCGTAACATCGTTGCTGCTCCATAACATCAAACATCGACCCACGGCGTAA
CGCGCTTGCTGCTTGGATGCCCGAGGCATAGACTGTACCCCAAAAAAACAGTCATAACAAGCCATGAAAA
CCGCCACTGCGCCGTTACCACCGCTGCGTTCGGTCAAGGTTCTGGACCAGTTGCGTGAGCGCATACGCTA
CTTGCATTACAGCTTACGAACCGAACAGGCTTATGTCCACTGGGTTCGTGCCTTCATCCGTTTCCACGGT
GTGCGTCACCCGGCAACCTTGGGTAGCAGCGAAGTCGAGGCATTTCTGTCCTGGCTGGTCTAGAGGTCTC
TTGAGGAATTAAAAAACCTCCCACACCTCCCCCTGAACCTGAAACATAAAATGAATGCAATTGTTGTTGT
TAACTTGTTTATTGCAGCTTATAATGGTTACAAATAAAGCAATAGCATCACAAATTTCACAAATAAAGCA
TTTTTTTCACTGCATTCTAGTTGTGGTTTGTCCAAACTCATCAATGTATCTTATCATGTCTGGATCTACG
TAATACGACTCACTATAGTTCTAGCTTACTTGTACAGCTCGTCCATGCCGAGAGTGATCCCGGCGGCGGT
CACGAACTCCAGCAGGACCATGTGATCGCGCTTCTCGTTGGGGTCTTTGCTCAGGGCGGACTGGGTGCTC
AGGTAGTGGTTGTCGGGCAGCAGCACGGGGCCGTCGCCGATGGGGGTGTTCTGCTGGTAGTGGTCGGCGA
GCTGCGCGCTGCCGTCCTCGATGTTGTGGCGGATCTTGAAGTTCACCTTGATGCCGTTCTTCTGCTTGTC
GGCCATGATATAGACGTTGTGGCTGTTGTAGTTGTACTCCAGCTTGTGCCCCAGGATGTTGCCGTCCTCC
TTGAAGTCGATGCCCTTCAGCTCGATGCGGTTCACCAGGGTGTCGCCCTCGAACTTCACCTCGGCGCGGG
TCTTGTAGTTGCCGTCGTCCTTGAAGAAGATGGTGCGCTCCTGGACGTAGCCTTCGGGCATGGCGGACTT
GAAGAAGTCGTGCTGCTTCATGTGGTCGGGGTAGCGGCTGAAGCACTGCACGCCGTAGGTCAGGGTGGTC
ACGAGGGTGGGCCAGGGCACGGGCAGCTTGCCGGTGGTGCAGATGAACTTCAGGGTCAGCTTGCCGTAGG
TGGCATCGCCCTCGCCCTCGCCGGACACGCTGAACTTGTGGCCGTTTACGTCGCCGTCCAGCTCGACCAG
GATGGGCACCACCCCGGTGAACAGCTCCTCGCCCTTGCTCACCATGGTGGCGACTAGAGACCGGGCCCGA
GCTTAAGACTGGCCGTCGTTTTACAACGTCGTGACTGGGAAAACATCCATGCTAGCGTTAACGCGAGAGT
AGGGAACTGCCAGGCATCAAATAAAACGAAAGGCTCAGTCGGAAGACTGGGCCTTTCGTTTTATCTGTTG
TTTGTCGGTGAACGCTCTCCTGAGTAGGACAAATCCGCCGGGAGCGGATTTGAACGTTGTGAAGCAACGG
CCCGGAGGGTGGCGGGCAGGACGCCCGCCATAAACTGCCAGGCATCAAACTAAGCAGAAGGCCATCCTGA
CGGATGGCCT
